Addgene plasmid #142166: TFORF2872
Purpose: Lentiviral vector for overexpressing transcription factor ORFs with unique 24-bp barcodes. Barcodes facilitate identification of transcription factors in pooled screens.
Depositing lab: Feng Zhang. Depositing organization: Broad Institute. Publication: A transcription factor atlas of directed differentiation. Joung J, Ma S, Tay T, Geiger-Schuller KR, Kirchgatterer PC, Verdine VK, Guo B, Arias-Garcia MA, Allen WE, Singh A, Kuksenko O, Abudayyeh OO, Gootenberg JS, Fu Z, Macrae RK, Buenrostro JD, Regev A, Zhang F. Cell. 2023 Jan 5;186(1):209-229.e26. doi: 10.1016/j.cell.2022.11.026. PubMed 36608654.
Backbone
  Vector backbone: pLX_TRC317
  Backbone manufacturer: Broad Institute Genetic Perturbation Platform
  Backbone size w/o insert (bp): 8264
  Vector type: Mammalian Expression, Lentiviral
  Selectable markers: Puromycin
Growth in bacteria
  Bacterial resistance: Ampicillin, 100 μg/mL
  Growth temperature: 37°C
  Growth strain: NEB Stable
  Copy number: High Copy
Gene/Insert
  Gene/Insert name: HMX3
  Species: H. sapiens (human)
  Insert size (bp): 1175
  Entrez Gene: HMX3 (a.k.a. NKX-5.1, NKX5.1, Nkx5-1)
  Promoter: EF1a
  Cloning method: Unknown
  Sequencing primers: 5′ GGGTGGAGACTGAAGTTAGGCCAG; 3′ CACATAGCGTAAAAGGAGCAACATAG
Terms and licenses: Academic/Nonprofit Terms; Industry Terms: Not Available to Industry
Depositor comments: NM_001105574,ENST00000357878 . The transcription factor ORF portion of this plasmid was synthesized by Genewiz. Please test multiple small colonies in case of plasmid recombination. To make this collection available in a timely manner, a portion of this collection was not fully sequenced by Addgene. If an Addgene verified full plasmid sequence is not available, please contact us prior to placing an order to request the full sequence.
How to cite: TFORF2872 was a gift from Feng Zhang (Addgene plasmid # 142166 ; http://n2t.net/addgene:142166 ; RRID:Addgene_142166)
