[The description below was written by a language model from this plasmid's Addgene catalogue record and pLannotate feature annotations shown in this document.]
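Description:
TFORF2872 is a lentiviral mammalian expression plasmid built on the pLX_TRC317 backbone and carrying the human HMX3 open reading frame (also called NKX5-1), a homeobox transcription factor involved in neuronal specification and in inner ear and hypothalamus development. It belongs to a large collection of transcription factor ORF constructs in which each ORF is paired with a unique 24-bp barcode, so that individual factors can be identified by sequencing in pooled overexpression screens, such as screens for factors that drive directed differentiation. The feature table does not annotate the barcode itself, so its exact position is not stated. In bacteria the plasmid is maintained by a high-copy ColE1/pUC-type origin with ampicillin resistance. An f1 origin and remnants of a lacZα/lac promoter cloning region flanked by T3 and T7 promoters are also present. The depositor notes that recombination can occur during propagation.

The viral portion is a third-generation, self-inactivating design. An RSV promoter replaces the U3 of the truncated 5' LTR to drive genomic RNA production in packaging cells, followed by the HIV-1 Ψ packaging signal with a gag fragment, the RRE for Rev-dependent nuclear export, a cPPT/CTS, and a ΔU3 3' LTR that silences LTR-driven transcription after integration. Inside this unit, an SV40 early promoter expresses puromycin N-acetyltransferase for selecting transduced cells, and the strong constitutive EF-1α promoter drives HMX3. A WPRE downstream of the ORF enhances transcript stability and expression, and an SV40 polyadenylation signal lies beyond the 3' LTR. Several short annotations (U6 promoter, small t antigen and Rev fragments) appear to be partial matches rather than functional elements.
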