Features (pLannotate 1.2.2; 31 found; start..end, strand, type, name):
      5..231     +  promoter       RSV promoter: Rous sarcoma virus enhancer/promoter
    232..412     +  LTR            5' LTR (truncated): truncated 5' long terminal repeat (LTR) from HIV-1
    459..584     +  misc_feature   HIV-1 Ψ: packaging signal of human immunodeficiency virus type 1
    568..931     +  CDS            HIV-1 gag (fragment): gag protein from human immunodeficiency virus 1; gag
   1077..1310    +  misc_feature   RRE: The Rev response element (RRE) of HIV-1 allows for Rev-dependent mRNA export from the nucleus to the cytoplasm.
   1687..1713    +  CDS            Rev (fragment): human immunodeficiency virus 1 (HIV-1) Rev protein; rev; enhances nuclear export of unspliced and incompletely spliced viral mRNAs
   1720..1743    +  promoter       SV40 promoter (fragment): SV40 early promoter
   1744..1815    +  promoter       SV40 promoter (fragment): SV40 enhancer and early promoter
   1839..1974    +  rep_origin     SV40 ori: SV40 origin of replication
   2020..2616    +  CDS            PuroR (fragment): puromycin N-acetyltransferase; pac from Streptomyces; confers resistance to puromycin
   2665..2782    +  misc_feature   cPPT/CTS: central polypurine tract and central termination sequence of HIV-1
   2847..2913    +  CDS            small t antigen (fragment): SV40 (simian virus 40) small t antigen
   2920..4098    +  promoter       EF-1α promoter: strong constitutive promoter for human elongation factor EF-1α
   4193..5185    +  CDS            HMX3 (fragment): HMX3_HUMAN - Also known as NKX-5.1, NKX5-1. Experimental evidence at protein level: Swiss-Prot protein existence level 1. Transcription factor involved in specification of neuronal cell types and which is required for inner ear and hypothalamus development. Binds to the 5'-CAAGTG-3' core sequence. Controls semicircular canal formation in the inner ear. Also required for hypothalamic/pituitary axis of the CNS (By similarity). From Homo sapiens (Human).
   5201..5254    +  promoter       U6 promoter (fragment): RNA polymerase III promoter for human U6 snRNA
   5296..5884    +  misc_feature   WPRE: woodchuck hepatitis virus posttranscriptional regulatory element
   5935..5954    +  misc_feature   cPPT/CTS (fragment): central polypurine tract and central termination sequence of HIV-1
   5956..6189    +  LTR            3' LTR (ΔU3): self-inactivating 3' long terminal repeat (LTR) from HIV-1
   6267..6388    +  polyA_signal   SV40 poly(A) signal: SV40 polyadenylation signal
   6428..6563    +  rep_origin     SV40 ori: SV40 origin of replication
   6584..6602    -  promoter       T7 promoter: promoter for bacteriophage T7 RNA polymerase
   6610..6765    +  CDS            lacZα (fragment): LacZα fragment of β-galactosidase; lacZ fragment
   6770..7198    +  rep_origin     f1 ori (sequence partly withheld): f1 bacteriophage origin of replication; arrow indicates direction of (+) strand synthesis
   7251..7355    +  promoter       AmpR promoter: bla
   7356..8216    +  CDS            AmpR: β-lactamase; bla; confers resistance to ampicillin, carbenicillin, and related antibiotics
   8387..8975    +  rep_origin     ori: high-copy-number ColE1/pMB1/pBR322/pUC origin of replication
   9158..9250    +  CDS            lacI (fragment): lac repressor; lacI; The lac repressor binds to the lac operator to inhibit transcription in E. coli. This inhibition can be relieved by adding lactose or isopropyl-β-D-thiogalactopyranoside (IPTG).
   9263..9284    +  protein_bind   CAP binding site: CAP binding activates transcription in the presence of cAMP. E. coli catabolite activator protein
   9299..9329    +  promoter       lac promoter: promoter for the E. coli lac operon
   9337..9353    +  protein_bind   lac operator: The lac repressor binds to the lac operator to inhibit transcription in E. coli. This inhibition can be relieved by adding lactose or isopropyl-β-D-thiogalactopyranoside (IPTG). lac repressor encoded by lacI
   9398..9416    +  promoter       T3 promoter: promoter for bacteriophage T3 RNA polymerase
>Addgene plasmid #142166 | TFORF2872 | addgene full sequence | sequence record 397693 | Addgene NGS Result
TTAATGTAGTCTTATGCAATACTCTTGTAGTCTTGCAACATGGTAACGATGAGTTAGCAACATGCCTTAC
AAGGAGAGAAAAAGCACCGTGCATGCCGATTGGTGGAAGTAAGGTGGTACGATCGTGCCTTATTAGGAAG
GCAACAGACGGGTCTGACATGGATTGGACGAACCACTGAATTGCCGCATTGCAGAGATATTGTATTTAAG
TGCCTAGCTCGATACATAAACGGGTCTCTCTGGTTAGACCAGATCTGAGCCTGGGAGCTCTCTGGCTAAC
TAGGGAACCCACTGCTTAAGCCTCAATAAAGCTTGCCTTGAGTGCTTCAAGTAGTGTGTGCCCGTCTGTT
GTGTGACTCTGGTAACTAGAGATCCCTCAGACCCTTTTAGTCAGTGTGGAAAATCTCTAGCAGTGGCGCC
CGAACAGGGACTTGAAAGCGAAAGGGAAACCAGAGGAGCTCTCTCGACGCAGGACTCGGCTTGCTGAAGC
GCGCACGGCAAGAGGCGAGGGGCGGCGACTGGTGAGTACGCCAAAAATTTTGACTAGCGGAGGCTAGAAG
GAGAGAGATGGGTGCGAGAGCGTCAGTATTAAGCGGGGGAGAATTAGATCGCGATGGGAAAAAATTCGGT
TAAGGCCAGGGGGAAAGAAAAAATATAAATTAAAACATATAGTATGGGCAAGCAGGGAGCTAGAACGATT
CGCAGTTAATCCTGGCCTGTTAGAAACATCAGAAGGCTGTAGACAAATACTGGGACAGCTACAACCATCC
CTTCAGACAGGATCAGAAGAACTTAGATCATTATATAATACAGTAGCAACCCTCTATTGTGTGCATCAAA
GGATAGAGATAAAAGACACCAAGGAAGCTTTAGACAAGATAGAGGAAGAGCAAAACAAAAGTAAGACCAC
CGCACAGCAAGCGGCCGCTGATCTTCAGACCTGGAGGAGGAGATATGAGGGACAATTGGAGAAGTGAATT
ATATAAATATAAAGTAGTAAAAATTGAACCATTAGGAGTAGCACCCACCAAGGCAAAGAGAAGAGTGGTG
CAGAGAGAAAAAAGAGCAGTGGGAATAGGAGCTTTGTTCCTTGGGTTCTTGGGAGCAGCAGGAAGCACTA
TGGGCGCAGCGTCAATGACGCTGACGGTACAGGCCAGACAATTATTGTCTGGTATAGTGCAGCAGCAGAA
CAATTTGCTGAGGGCTATTGAGGCGCAACAGCATCTGTTGCAACTCACAGTCTGGGGCATCAAGCAGCTC
CAGGCAAGAATCCTGGCTGTGGAAAGATACCTAAAGGATCAACAGCTCCTGGGGATTTGGGGTTGCTCTG
GAAAACTCATTTGCACCACTGCTGTGCCTTGGAATGCTAGTTGGAGTAATAAATCTCTGGAACAGATTTG
GAATCACACGACCTGGATGGAGTGGGACAGAGAAATTAACAATTACACAAGCTTAATACACTCCTTAATT
GAAGAATCGCAAAACCAGCAAGAAAAGAATGAACAAGAATTATTGGAATTAGATAAATGGGCAAGTTTGT
GGAATTGGTTTAACATAACAAATTGGCTGTGGTATATAAAATTATTCATAATGATAGTAGGAGGCTTGGT
AGGTTTAAGAATAGTTTTTGCTGTACTTTCTATAGTGAATAGAGTTAGGCAGGGATATTCACCATTATCG
TTTCAGACCCACCTCCCAACCCCGAGGGGACCCATGCATTGCATCTCAATTAGTCAGCAACCAGGTGTGG
AAAGTCCCCAGGCTCCCCAGCAGGCAGAAGTATGCAAAGCATGCGTCTCAATTAGTCAGCAACCATAGTC
CCGCCCCTAACTCCGCCCATCCCGCCCCTAACTCCGCCCAGTTCCGCCCATTCTCCGCCCCATGGCTGAC
TAATTTTTTTTATTTATGCAGAGGCCGAGGCCGCCTCGGCCTCTGAGCTATTCCAGAAGTAGTGAGGAGG
CTTTTTTGGAGGCCTAGGCTTTTGCAAAAAGCTTTCTAGAGGTACCACCGGAGCTTACCATGACCGAGTA
CAAGCCCACGGTGCGCCTCGCCACCCGCGACGACGTCCCCAGGGCCGTACGCACCCTCGCCGCCGCGTTC
GCCGACTACCCCGCCACGCGCCACACCGTCGATCCGGACCGCCACATCGAGCGGGTCACCGAGCTGCAAG
AACTCTTCCTCACGCGCGTCGGGCTCGACATCGGCAAGGTGTGGGTCGCGGACGACGGCGCCGCCGTGGC
GGTCTGGACCACGCCGGAGAGCGTCGAAGCGGGGGCGGTGTTCGCCGAGATCGGCCCGCGCATGGCCGAG
TTGAGCGGTTCCCGGCTGGCCGCGCAGCAACAGATGGAAGGCCTCCTGGCGCCGCACCGGCCCAAGGAGC
CCGCGTGGTTCCTGGCCACCGTCGGCGTCTCGCCCGACCACCAGGGCAAGGGTCTGGGCAGCGCCGTCGT
GCTCCCCGGAGTGGAGGCGGCCGAGCGCGCCGGGGTGCCCGCCTTCCTGGAGACCTCCGCGCCCCGCAAC
CTCCCCTTCTACGAGCGGCTCGGCTTCACCGTCACCGCCGACGTCGAGGTGCCCGAAGGACCGCGCACCT
GGTGCATGACCCGCAAGCCCGGTGCCAGTTAACGAATTCTAGATCTTGAGACAAATGGCAGTATTCATCC
ACAATTTTAAAAGAAAAGGGGGGATTGGGGGGTACAGTGCAGGGGAAAGAATAGTAGACATAATAGCAAC
AGACATACAAACTAAAGAATTACAAAAACAAATTACAAAAATTCAAAATTTTCGGGTTTATTACAGGGAC
AGCAGAGATCCACTTTGGCGCCGGCTCGAGGCCTGCAGGTGCAAAGATGGATAAAGTTTTAAACAGAGAG
GAATCTTTGCAGCTAATGGACCTTCTAGGTCTTGAAAGGAGTGGGAATTGGCTCCGGTGCCCGTCAGTGG
GCAGAGCGCACATCGCCCACAGTCCCCGAGAAGTTGGGGGGAGGGGTCGGCAATTGAACCGGTGCCTAGA
GAAGGTGGCGCGGGGTAAACTGGGAAAGTGATGTCGTGTACTGGCTCCGCCTTTTTCCCGAGGGTGGGGG
AGAACCGTATATAAGTGCAGTAGTCGCCGTGAACGTTCTTTTTCGCAACGGGTTTGCCGCCAGAACACAG
GTAAGTGCCGTGTGTGGTTCCCGCGGGCCTGGCCTCTTTACGGGTTATGGCCCTTGCGTGCCTTGAATTA
CTTCCACCTGGCTGCAGTACGTGATTCTTGATCCCGAGCTTCGGGTTGGAAGTGGGTGGGAGAGTTCGAG
GCCTTGCGCTTAAGGAGCCCCTTCGCCTCGTGCTTGAGTTGAGGCCTGGCCTGGGCGCTGGGGCCGCCGC
GTGCGAATCTGGTGGCACCTTCGCGCCTGTCTCGCTGCTTTCGATAAGTCTCTAGCCATTTAAAATTTTT
GATGACCTGCTGCGACGCTTTTTTTCTGGCAAGATAGTCTTGTAAATGCGGGCCAAGATCTGCACACTGG
TATTTCGGTTTTTGGGGCCGCGGGCGGCGACGGGGCCCGTGCGTCCCAGCGCACATGTTCGGCGAGGCGG
GGCCTGCGAGCGCGGCCACCGAGAATCGGACGGGGGTAGTCTCAAGCTGGCCGGCCTGCTCTGGTGCCTG
GCCTCGCGCCGCCGTGTATCGCCCCGCCCTGGGCGGCAAGGCTGGCCCGGTCGGCACCAGTTGCGTGAGC
GGAAAGATGGCCGCTTCCCGGCCCTGCTGCAGGGAGCTCAAAATGGAGGACGCGGCGCTCGGGAGAGCGG
GCGGGTGAGTCACCCACACAAAGGAAAAGGGCCTTTCCGTCCTCAGCCGTCGCTTCATGTGACTCCACGG
AGTACCGGGCGCCGTCCAGGCACCTCGATTAGTTCTCGAGCTTTTGGAGTACGTCGTCTTTAGGTTGGGG
GGAGGGGTTTTATGCGATGGAGTTTCCCCACACTGAGTGGGTGGAGACTGAAGTTAGGCCAGCTTGGCAC
TTGATGTAATTCTCCTTGGAATTTGCCCTTTTTGAGTTTGGATCTTGGTTCATTCTCAAGCCTCAGACAG
TGGTTCAAAGTTTTTTTCTTCCATTTCAGGTGTCGTGAGGCTAGCACCGCCACCATGCCGGAACCCGGGC
CGGACGCTGCCGGCACCGCCAGCGCACAGCCCCAACCGCCGCCGCCCCCCCCACCCGCTCCCAAGGAGTC
CCCGTTCTCCATCAAGAACCTGCTCAACGGAGACCACCACCGGCCGCCCCCTAAGCCTCAGCCGCCCCCA
CGGACGCTCTTCGCGCCAGCCTCGGCTGCCGCCGCCGCCGCCGCTGCCGCTGCCGCGGCGGCCAAGGGGG
CCCTGGAGGGCGCCGCGGGCTTCGCGCTCTCGCAGGTGGGCGACCTGGCTTTCCCTCGCTTTGAGATCCC
GGCGCAGAGGTTTGCCCTGCCCGCGCACTACCTGGAGCGCTCCCCAGCCTGGTGGTACCCCTACACCCTG
ACCCCCGCCGGCGGCCACCTCCCGCGACCTGAAGCCTCGGAGAAGGCCTTGCTGAGAGACTCCTCCCCCG
CCTCCGGCACAGACCGCGACTCTCCGGAGCCACTGCTCAAGGCCGACCCCGATCACAAGGAGCTGGACTC
CAAGAGCCCGGACGAGATCATTCTGGAGGAGAGCGACTCCGAGGAAAGCAAAAAGGAAGGCGAAGCGGCG
CCAGGCGCGGCCGGGGCGAGCGTAGGGGCGGCGGCGGCCACTCCGGGCGCAGAAGACTGGAAGAAGGGCG
CTGAAAGTCCAGAGAAGAAGCCGGCGTGCCGCAAGAAGAAGACGCGCACAGTCTTCTCGCGCAGCCAGGT
CTTCCAGCTCGAGTCCACCTTCGACATGAAGCGCTATCTGAGCAGCTCGGAGCGAGCCGGCCTGGCCGCG
TCCCTGCACCTCACCGAGACGCAGGTCAAGATCTGGTTCCAGAACCGCCGCAACAAGTGGAAGCGGCAGC
TGGCGGCGGAGCTGGAGGCGGCCAACCTGAGCCATGCCGCGGCGCAGCGCATCGTGCGGGTGCCCATCCT
CTACCACGAGAACTCGGCGGCCGAGGGCGCGGCGGCTGCAGCCGCGGGGGCCCCGGTGCCAGTCAGCCAG
CCGCTGCTCACCTTCCCGCACCCCGTCTACTACTCGCACCCGGTGGTCTCTTCCGTGCCGCTGCTACGGC
CGGTCTAGTAATGAACTAGTCCGTAACTTGAAAGTATTTCGATTTCTTGGCTTTATATATCTTGTGGAAA
GGACGAGCTTCTGTAATTCATGTTCAGAAGACGCGTTAAGTCGACAATCAACCTCTGGATTACAAAATTT
GTGAAAGATTGACTGGTATTCTTAACTATGTTGCTCCTTTTACGCTATGTGGATACGCTGCTTTAATGCC
TTTGTATCATGCTATTGCTTCCCGTATGGCTTTCATTTTCTCCTCCTTGTATAAATCCTGGTTGCTGTCT
CTTTATGAGGAGTTGTGGCCCGTTGTCAGGCAACGTGGCGTGGTGTGCACTGTGTTTGCTGACGCAACCC
CCACTGGTTGGGGCATTGCCACCACCTGTCAGCTCCTTTCCGGGACTTTCGCTTTCCCCCTCCCTATTGC
CACGGCGGAACTCATCGCCGCCTGCCTTGCCCGCTGCTGGACAGGGGCTCGGCTGTTGGGCACTGACAAT
TCCGTGGTGTTGTCGGGGAAATCATCGTCCTTTCCTTGGCTGCTCGCCTGTGTTGCCACCTGGATTCTGC
GCGGGACGTCCTTCTGCTACGTCCCTTCGGCCCTCAATCCAGCGGACCTTCCTTCCCGCGGCCTGCTGCC
GGCTCTGCGGCCTCTTCCGCGTCTTCGCCTTCGCCCTCAGACGAGTCGGATCTCCCTTTGGGCCGCCTCC
CCGCGTCGACTTTAAGACCAATGACTTACAAGGCAGCTGTAGATCTTAGCCACTTTTTAAAAGAAAAGGG
GGGACTGGAAGGGCTAATTCACTCCCAACGAAGACAAGATCTGCTTTTTGCTTGTACTGGGTCTCTCTGG
TTAGACCAGATCTGAGCCTGGGAGCTCTCTGGCTAACTAGGGAACCCACTGCTTAAGCCTCAATAAAGCT
TGCCTTGAGTGCTTCAAGTAGTGTGTGCCCGTCTGTTGTGTGACTCTGGTAACTAGAGATCCCTCAGACC
CTTTTAGTCAGTGTGGAAAATCTCTAGCAGTACGTATAGTAGTTCATGTCATCTTATTATTCAGTATTTA
TAACTTGCAAAGAAATGAATATCAGAGAGTGAGAGGAACTTGTTTATTGCAGCTTATAATGGTTACAAAT
AAAGCAATAGCATCACAAATTTCACAAATAAAGCATTTTTTTCACTGCATTCTAGTTGTGGTTTGTCCAA
ACTCATCAATGTATCTTATCATGTCTGGCTCTAGCTATCCCGCCCCTAACTCCGCCCATCCCGCCCCTAA
CTCCGCCCAGTTCCGCCCATTCTCCGCCCCATGGCTGACTAATTTTTTTTATTTATGCAGAGGCCGAGGC
CGCCTCGGCCTCTGAGCTATTCCAGAAGTAGTGAGGAGGCTTTTTTGGAGGCCTAGGGACGTACCCAATT
CGCCCTATAGTGAGTCGTATTACGCGCGCTCACTGGCCGTCGTTTTACAACGTCGTGACTGGGAAAACCC
TGGCGTTACCCAACTTAATCGCCTTGCAGCACATCCCCCTTTCGCCAGCTGGCGTAATAGCGAAGAGGCC
CGCACCGATCGCCCTTCCCAACAGTTGCGCAGCCTGAATGGCGAATGGG
[124 nt withheld, positions 6770-6893]
C
[91 nt withheld, positions 6895-6985]
A
[49 nt withheld, positions 6987-7035]
CCTTTGACGTTGGAGTCCACGTTCTTT
[37 nt withheld, positions 7063-7099]
ACCCTATCTCGGTCTATTCTTTTGATTTATAAGGGATTTTGCCGATTTCGGCCTATTGGTTAAAAAATGA
GCTGATTTAACAAAAATTTAACGCGAATTTTAACAAAATATTAACGCTTACAATTTAGGTGGCACTTTTC
GGGGAAATGTGCGCGGAACCCCTATTTGTTTATTTTTCTAAATACATTCAAATATGTATCCGCTCATGAG
ACAATAACCCTGATAAATGCTTCAATAATATTGAAAAAGGAAGAGTATGAGTATTCAACATTTCCGTGTC
GCCCTTATTCCCTTTTTTGCGGCATTTTGCCTTCCTGTTTTTGCTCACCCAGAAACGCTGGTGAAAGTAA
AAGATGCTGAAGATCAGTTGGGTGCACGAGTGGGTTACATCGAACTGGATCTCAACAGCGGTAAGATCCT
TGAGAGTTTTCGCCCCGAAGAACGTTTTCCAATGATGAGCACTTTTAAAGTTCTGCTATGTGGCGCGGTA
TTATCCCGTATTGACGCCGGGCAAGAGCAACTCGGTCGCCGCATACACTATTCTCAGAATGACTTGGTTG
AGTACTCACCAGTCACAGAAAAGCATCTTACGGATGGCATGACAGTAAGAGAATTATGCAGTGCTGCCAT
AACCATGAGTGATAACACTGCGGCCAACTTACTTCTGACAACGATCGGAGGACCGAAGGAGCTAACCGCT
TTTTTGCACAACATGGGGGATCATGTAACTCGCCTTGATCGTTGGGAACCGGAGCTGAATGAAGCCATAC
CAAACGACGAGCGTGACACCACGATGCCTGTAGCAATGGCAACAACGTTGCGCAAACTATTAACTGGCGA
ACTACTTACTCTAGCTTCCCGGCAACAATTAATAGACTGGATGGAGGCGGATAAAGTTGCAGGACCACTT
CTGCGCTCGGCCCTTCCGGCTGGCTGGTTTATTGCTGATAAATCTGGAGCCGGTGAGCGTGGGTCTCGCG
GTATCATTGCAGCACTGGGGCCAGATGGTAAGCCCTCCCGTATCGTAGTTATCTACACGACGGGGAGTCA
GGCAACTATGGATGAACGAAATAGACAGATCGCTGAGATAGGTGCCTCACTGATTAAGCATTGGTAACTG
TCAGACCAAGTTTACTCATATATACTTTAGATTGATTTAAAACTTCATTTTTAATTTAAAAGGATCTAGG
TGAAGATCCTTTTTGATAATCTCATGACCAAAATCCCTTAACGTGAGTTTTCGTTCCACTGAGCGTCAGA
CCCCGTAGAAAAGATCAAAGGATCTTCTTGAGATCCTTTTTTTCTGCGCGTAATCTGCTGCTTGCAAACA
AAAAAACCACCGCTACCAGCGGTGGTTTGTTTGCCGGATCAAGAGCTACCAACTCTTTTTCCGAAGGTAA
CTGGCTTCAGCAGAGCGCAGATACCAAATACTGTTCTTCTAGTGTAGCCGTAGTTAGGCCACCACTTCAA
GAACTCTGTAGCACCGCCTACATACCTCGCTCTGCTAATCCTGTTACCAGTGGCTGCTGCCAGTGGCGAT
AAGTCGTGTCTTACCGGGTTGGACTCAAGACGATAGTTACCGGATAAGGCGCAGCGGTCGGGCTGAACGG
GGGGTTCGTGCACACAGCCCAGCTTGGAGCGAACGACCTACACCGAACTGAGATACCTACAGCGTGAGCT
ATGAGAAAGCGCCACGCTTCCCGAAGGGAGAAAGGCGGACAGGTATCCGGTAAGCGGCAGGGTCGGAACA
GGAGAGCGCACGAGGGAGCTTCCAGGGGGAAACGCCTGGTATCTTTATAGTCCTGTCGGGTTTCGCCACC
TCTGACTTGAGCGTCGATTTTTGTGATGCTCGTCAGGGGGGCGGAGCCTATGGAAAAACGCCAGCAACGC
GGCCTTTTTACGGTTCCTGGCCTTTTGCTGGCCTTTTGCTCACATGTTCTTTCCTGCGTTATCCCCTGAT
TCTGTGGATAACCGTATTACCGCCTTTGAGTGAGCTGATACCGCTCGCCGCAGCCGAACGACCGAGCGCA
GCGAGTCAGTGAGCGAGGAAGCGGAAGAGCGCCCAATACGCAAACCGCCTCTCCCCGCGCGTTGGCCGAT
TCATTAATGCAGCTGGCACGACAGGTTTCCCGACTGGAAAGCGGGCAGTGAGCGCAACGCAATTAATGTG
AGTTAGCTCACTCATTAGGCACCCCAGGCTTTACACTTTATGCTTCCGGCTCGTATGTTGTGTGGAATTG
TGAGCGGATAACAATTTCACACAGGAAACAGCTATGACCATGATTACGCCAAGCGCGCAATTAACCCTCA
CTAAAGGGAACAAAAGCTGGAGCTGCAAGC
