>Addgene plasmid #142166 | TFORF2872 | depositor partial sequence | sequence record 278636 | Insert
ACCGCCACCATGCCGGAACCCGGGCCGGACGCTGCCGGCACCGCCAGCGCACAGCCCCAACCGCCGCCGC
CCCCCCCACCCGCTCCCAAGGAGTCCCCGTTCTCCATCAAGAACCTGCTCAACGGAGACCACCACCGGCC
GCCCCCTAAGCCTCAGCCGCCCCCACGGACGCTCTTCGCGCCAGCCTCGGCTGCCGCCGCCGCCGCCGCT
GCCGCTGCCGCGGCGGCCAAGGGGGCCCTGGAGGGCGCCGCGGGCTTCGCGCTCTCGCAGGTGGGCGACC
TGGCTTTCCCTCGCTTTGAGATCCCGGCGCAGAGGTTTGCCCTGCCCGCGCACTACCTGGAGCGCTCCCC
AGCCTGGTGGTACCCCTACACCCTGACCCCCGCCGGCGGCCACCTCCCGCGACCTGAAGCCTCGGAGAAG
GCCTTGCTGAGAGACTCCTCCCCCGCCTCCGGCACAGACCGCGACTCTCCGGAGCCACTGCTCAAGGCCG
ACCCCGATCACAAGGAGCTGGACTCCAAGAGCCCGGACGAGATCATTCTGGAGGAGAGCGACTCCGAGGA
AAGCAAAAAGGAAGGCGAAGCGGCGCCAGGCGCGGCCGGGGCGAGCGTAGGGGCGGCGGCGGCCACTCCG
GGCGCAGAAGACTGGAAGAAGGGCGCTGAAAGTCCAGAGAAGAAGCCGGCGTGCCGCAAGAAGAAGACGC
GCACAGTCTTCTCGCGCAGCCAGGTCTTCCAGCTCGAGTCCACCTTCGACATGAAGCGCTATCTGAGCAG
CTCGGAGCGAGCCGGCCTGGCCGCGTCCCTGCACCTCACCGAGACGCAGGTCAAGATCTGGTTCCAGAAC
CGCCGCAACAAGTGGAAGCGGCAGCTGGCGGCGGAGCTGGAGGCGGCCAACCTGAGCCATGCCGCGGCGC
AGCGCATCGTGCGGGTGCCCATCCTCTACCACGAGAACTCGGCGGCCGAGGGCGCGGCGGCTGCAGCCGC
GGGGGCCCCGGTGCCAGTCAGCCAGCCGCTGCTCACCTTCCCGCACCCCGTCTACTACTCGCACCCGGTG
GTCTCTTCCGTGCCGCTGCTACGGCCGGTCTAGTAATGAACTAGTCCGTAACTTGAAAGTATTTCGATTT
CTTGGCTTTATATATCTTGTGGAAAGGACGAGCTTCTGTAATTCATGTTCAGAAG
