>Addgene plasmid #142166 | TFORF2872 | depositor partial sequence | sequence record 278637 | Barcode
GCTTCTGTAATTCATGTTCAGAAG
